>Addgene plasmid #48068 | pICH54044 | depositor full sequence | sequence record 69068 | Full Sequence
CAGATTGTCTTCACGAAGTGGTTTAAACTATCAGTGTTTGACAGGATATATTGGCGGGTAAACCTAAGAG
AAAAGAGCGTTTATTAGAATAATCGGATATTTAAAAGGGCGTGAAAAGGTTTATCCGTTCGTCCATTTGT
ATGTGCATGCCAACCACAGGGTTCCCCAGATCAGGCGCTGGCTGCTGAACCCCCAGCCGGAACTGACCCC
ACAAGGCCCTAGCGTTTGCAATGCACCAGGTCATCATTGACCCAGGCGTGTTCCACCAGGCCGCTGCCTC
GCAACTCTTCGCAGGCTTCGCCGACCTGCTCGCGCCACTTCTTCACGCGGGTGGAATCCGATCCGCACAT
GAGGCGGAAGGTTTCCAGCTTGAGCGGGTACGGCTCCCGGTGCGAGCTGAAATAGTCGAACATCCGTCGG
GCCGTCGGCGACAGCTTGCGGTACTTCTCCCATATGAATTTCGTGTAGTGGTCGCCAGCAAACAGCACGA
CGATTTCCTCGTCGATCAGGACCTGGCAACGGGACGTTTTCTTGCCACGGTCCAGGACGCGGAAGCGGTG
CAGCAGCGACACCGATTCCAGGTGCCCAACGCGGTCGGACGTGAAGCCCATCGCCGTCGCCTGTAGGCGC
GACAGGCATTCCTCGGCCTTCGTGTAATACCGGCCATTGATCGACCAGCCCAGGTCCTGGCAAAGCTCGT
AGAACGTGAAGGTGATCGGCTCGCCGATAGGGGTGCGCTTCGCGTACTCCAACACCTGCTGCCACACCAG
TTCGTCATCGTCGGCCCGCAGCTCGACGCCGGTGTAGGTGATCTTCACGTCCTTGTTGACGTGGAAAATG
ACCTTGTTTTGCAGCGCCTCGCGCGGGATTTTCTTGTTGCGCGTGGTGAACAGGGCAGAGCGGGCCGTGT
CGTTTGGCATCGCTCGCATCGTGTCCGGCCACGGCGCAATATCGAACAAGGAAAGCTGCATTTCCTTGAT
CTGCTGCTTCGTGTGTTTCAGCAACGCGGCCTGCTTGGCCTCGCTGACCTGTTTTGCCAGGTCCTCGCCG
GCGGTTTTTCGCTTCTTGGTCGTCATAGTTCCTCGCGTGTCGATGGTCATCGACTTCGCCAAACCTGCCG
CCTCCTGTTCAAGACGACGCGAACGCTCCACGGCGGCCGATGGCGCGGGCAGGGCAGGGGGAGCCAGTTG
CACGCTGTCGCGCTCGATCTTGGCCGTAGCTTGCTGGACCATCGAGCCGACGGACTGGAAGGTTTCGCGG
GGCGCACGCATGACGGTGCGGCTTGCGATGGTTTCGGCATCCTCGGCGGAAAACCCCGCGTCGATCAGTT
CTTGCCTGTATGCCTTCCGGTCAAACGTCCGATTCATTCACCCTCCTTGCGGGATTGCCCCGACTCACGC
CGGGGCAATGTGCCCTTATTCCTGATTTGACCCGCCTGGTGCCTTGGTGTCCAGATAATCCACCTTATCG
GCAATGAAGTCGGTCCCGTAGACCGTCTGGCCGTCCTTCTCGTACTTGGTATTCCGAATCTTGCCCTGCA
CGAATACCAGCGACCCCTTGCCCAAATACTTGCCGTGGGCCTCGGCCTGAGAGCCAAAACACTTGATGCG
GAAGAAGTCGGTGCGCTCCTGCTTGTCGCCGGCATCGTTGCGCCACATCTAGGATCTGCCAGGAACCGTA
AAAAGGCCGCGTTGCTGGCGTTTTTCCATAGGCTCCGCCCCCCTGACGAGCATCACAAAAATCGACGCTC
AAGTCAGAGGTGGCGAAACCCGACAGGACTATAAAGATACCAGGCGTTTCCCCCTGGAAGCTCCCTCGTG
CGCTCTCCTGTTCCGACCCTGCCGCTTACCGGATACCTGTCCGCCTTTCTCCCTTCGGGAAGCGTGGCGC
TTTCTCATAGCTCACGCTGTAGGTATCTCAGTTCGGTGTAGGTCGTTCGCTCCAAGCTGGGCTGTGTGCA
CGAACCCCCCGTTCAGCCCGACCGCTGCGCCTTATCCGGTAACTATCGTCTTGAGTCCAACCCGGTAAGA
CACGACTTATCGCCACTGGCAGCAGCCACTGGTAACAGGATTAGCAGAGCGAGGTATGTAGGCGGTGCTA
CAGAGTTCTTGAAGTGGTGGCCTAACTACGGCTACACTAGAAGGACAGTATTTGGTATCTGCGCTCTGCT
GAAGCCAGTTACCTTCGGAAAAAGAGTTGGTAGCTCTTGATCCGGCAAACAAACCACCGCTGGTAGCGGT
GGTTTTTTTGTTTGCAAGCAGCAGATTACGCGCAGAAAAAAAGGATCTCAAGAAGATCCTTTGATCTTTT
CTACGGGGTCTGACGCTCAGTGGAACGAAAACTCACGTTAAGGGATTTTGGTCATGAGATTATCAAAAAG
GATCTTCACCTAGATCCTTTTAAATTAAAAATGAAGTTTTAAATCAATCTAAAGTATATATGAGTAAACT
TGGTCTGACAGTTACCAATGCTTAATCAGTGAGGCACCTATCTCAGCGATCTGTCTATTTCGTTCATCCA
TAGTTGCCTGACTCCCCGTCGTGTAGATAACTACGATACGGGAGGGCTTACCATCTGGCCCCAGTGCTGC
AATGATACCGCGAGAACCACGCTCACCGGCTCCAGATTTATCAGCAATAAACCAGCCAGCCGGAAGGGCC
GAGCGCAGAAGTGGTCCTGCAACTTTATCCGCCTCCATCCAGTCTATTAATTGTTGCCGGGAAGCTAGAG
TAAGTAGTTCGCCAGTTAATAGTTTGCGCAACGTTGTTGCCATTGCTACAGGCATCGTGGTGTCACGCTC
GTCGTTTGGTATGGCTTCATTCAGCTCCGGTTCCCAACGATCAAGGCGAGTTACATGATCCCCCATGTTG
TGCAAAAAAGCGGTTAGCTCCTTCGGTCCTCCGATCGTTGTCAGAAGTAAGTTGGCCGCAGTGTTATCAC
TCATGGTTATGGCAGCACTGCATAATTCTCTTACTGTCATGCCATCCGTAAGATGCTTTTCTGTGACTGG
TGAGTACTCAACCAAGTCATTCTGAGAATAGTGTATGCGGCGACCGAGTTGCTCTTGCCCGGCGTCAATA
CGGGATAATACCGCGCCACATAGCAGAACTTTAAAAGTGCTCATCATTGGAAAACGTTCTTCGGGGCGAA
AACTCTCAAGGATCTTACCGCTGTTGAGATCCAGTTCGATGTAACCCACTCGTGCACCCAACTGATCTTC
AGCATCTTTTACTTTCACCAGCGTTTCTGGGTGAGCAAAAACAGGAAGGCAAAATGCCGCAAAAAAGGGA
ATAAGGGCGACACGGAAATGTTGAATACTCATACTCTTCCTTTTTCAATATTATTGAAGCATTTATCAGG
GTTATTGTCTCATGAGCGGATACATATTTGAATGTATTTAGAAAAATAAACAAATAGGGGTTCCGCGCAC
GAATTGGCCAGCGCTGCCATTTTTGGGGTGAGGCCGTTCGCGGCCGAGGGGCGCAGCCCCTGGGGGGATG
GGAGGCCCGCGTTAGCGGGCCGGGAGGGTTCGAGAAGGGGGGGCACCCCCCTTCGGCGTGCGCGGTCACG
CGCACAGGGCGCAGCCCTGGTTAAAAACAAGGTTTATAAATATTGGTTTAAAAGCAGGTTAAAAGACAGG
TTAGCGGTGGCCGAAAAACGGGCGGAAACCCTTGCAAATGCTGGATTTTCTGCCTGTGGACAGCCCCTCA
AATGTCAATAGGTGCGCCCCTCATCTGTCAGCACTCTGCCCCTCAAGTGTCAAGGATCGCGCCCCTCATC
TGTCAGTAGTCGCGCCCCTCAAGTGTCAATACCGCAGGGCACTTATCCCCAGGCTTGTCCACATCATCTG
TGGGAAACTCGCGTAAAATCAGGCGTTTTCGCCGATTTGCGAGGCTGGCCAGCTCCACGTCGCCGGCCGA
AATCGAGCCTGCCCCTCATCTGTCAACGCCGCGCCGGGTGAGTCGGCCCCTCAAGTGTCAACGTCCGCCC
CTCATCTGTCAGTGAGGGCCAAGTTTTCCGCGAGGTATCCACAACGCCGGCGGCCGCGGTGTCTCGCACA
CGGCTTCGACGGCGTTTCTGGCGCGTTTGCAGGGCCATAGACGGCCGCCAGCCCAGCGGCGAGGGCAACC
AGCCCGGTGAGCGTCGCAAAGGAGATCCTGATCTGACTGATGGGCTGCCTGTATCGAGTGGTGATTTTGT
GCCGAGCTGCCGGTCGGGGAGCTGTTGGCTGGCTGGTGGCAGGATATATTGTGGTGTAAACAAATTGACG
CTTAGACAACTTAATAACACATTGCGGACGTTTTTAATGTACTGGGGTGGATGCAGTGGGCCCCACTCTG
TGAAGACAATTACAGGGGCAACTCCGTC
Features (pLannotate 1.2.2; 8 found; start..end, strand, type, name):
     39..63      +  misc_feature   RB T-DNA repeat: right border repeat from nopaline C58 T-DNA
    175..195     -  CDS            TetR (fragment): tetracycline resistance regulatory protein; tetR
    222..1367    -  CDS            trfA: TRFA_ECOLX - Experimental evidence at protein level: Swiss-Prot protein existence level 1. Also involved in plasmid copy number control, promoting intermolecular coupling of protein bound iterons at oriV, which inhibits replication initiation. From Escherichia coli.
   1703..2291    -  rep_origin     ori: high-copy-number ColE1/pMB1/pBR322/pUC origin of replication
   2462..3322    -  CDS            AmpR: β-lactamase; bla; confers resistance to ampicillin, carbenicillin, and related antibiotics
   3323..3427    -  promoter       AmpR promoter: bla
   3514..4145    -  rep_origin     oriV: incP origin of replication
   4237..4261    +  misc_feature   LB T-DNA repeat: left border repeat from nopaline C58 T-DNA
