[The description below was written by a language model from this plasmid's Addgene catalogue record and pLannotate feature annotations shown in this document.]
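Description:
pICH54044 is an empty-backbone plasmid from the Modular Cloning (MoClo) system for standardized assembly of multigene constructs. The depositor describes it only as a "level 2 dummy fragment". In a hierarchical assembly scheme of this kind, a dummy is generally a placeholder module that fills a position where no real gene cassette is wanted, so that the fragments on either side can still be joined. The record lists no gene or insert, and the annotated features include no promoter, reporter or coding payload. It also does not state which assembly position this dummy occupies or which type IIS restriction sites and overhangs flank it.

The backbone is a self-made hybrid of pBIN19 and pUC19, about 4.35 kb in the catalogue entry and 4,368 nt in the deposited sequence. From the pUC side it carries a high-copy ColE1/pMB1-type origin and the β-lactamase gene (AmpR) with its own promoter, which give high-copy propagation in E. coli under ampicillin selection. From the pBIN19 binary-vector lineage it carries the incP oriV origin and the trfA gene. The trfA product initiates replication at oriV, and together these two elements form a broad-host-range replicon of the kind that supports maintenance in Agrobacterium. A very short TetR fragment is also annotated and appears to be a non-functional remnant of the parental vector.

Nopaline C58 right and left T-DNA border repeats lie close together across the plasmid's numbering origin, leaving only a short region between them. That short interval is consistent with a small spacer rather than an expression cassette. No plant selectable marker is annotated, so the plasmid serves as an assembly component rather than as a transformation vector in its own right.
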