Addgene plasmid #48068: pICH54044
Purpose: (Empty Backbone)
Depositing lab: Sylvestre Marillonnet. Depositing organization: Leibniz Institute of Plant Biochemistry (IPB). Publication: A modular cloning system for standardized assembly of multigene constructs. Weber E, Engler C, Gruetzner R, Werner S, Marillonnet S. PLoS One. 2011 Feb 18;6(2):e16765. doi: 10.1371/journal.pone.0016765. PubMed 21364738.
Backbone
  Vector backbone: derived from pBIN19 and pUC19
  Backbone manufacturer: self-made
  Backbone size (bp): 4349
  Vector type: Unspecified
Growth in bacteria
  Bacterial resistance: Ampicillin, 100 μg/mL
  Growth temperature: 37°C
  Growth strain: DH10B
  Copy number: High Copy
Gene/Insert
  Gene/Insert name: None
Terms and licenses: Academic/Nonprofit Terms; Industry Terms: Not Available to Industry
Depositor comments: level 2 dummy fragment
How to cite: pICH54044 was a gift from Sylvestre Marillonnet (Addgene plasmid # 48068 ; http://n2t.net/addgene:48068 ; RRID:Addgene_48068)
