>Addgene plasmid #48068 | pICH54044 | addgene partial sequence | sequence record 74295 | LB-F1 5'-gtggtgtaaacaaattgacgc-3'
TGCGGACGTTTTTAATGTACTGGGGTGGATGCAGTGGGCCCCACTCTGTGAAGACAATTACAGGGGCAAC
TCCGTCCAGATTGTCTTCACGAAGTGGTTTAAACTATCAGTGTTTGACAGGATATATTGGCGGGTAAACC
TAAGAGAAAAGAGCGTTTATTAGAATAATCGGATATTTAAAAGGGCGTGAAAAGGTTTATCCGTTCGTCC
ATTTGTATGTGCATGCCAACCACAGGGTTCCCCAGATCAGGCGCTGGCTGCTGAACCCCCAGCCGGAACT
GACCCCACAAGGCCCTAGCGTTTGCAATGCACCAGGTCATCATTGACCCAGGCGTGTTCCACCAGGCCGC
TGCCTCGCAACTCTTCGCAGGCTTCGCCGACCTGCTCGCGCCACTTCTTCACGCGGGTGGAATCCGATCC
GCACATGAGGCGGAAGGTTTCCAGCTTGAGCGGGTACGGCTCCCGGTGCGAGCTGAAATAGTCGAACATC
CGTCGGGCCGTCGGCGACAGCTTGCGGTACTTCTCCCATATGAATTTCGTGTAGTGGTCGCCAGCAAACA
GCACGACGATTTCCTCGTCGATCAGGACCTGGCAACGGGACGTTTTCTTGCCACGGTCCAGGACGCGGAA
GCGGTGCAGCAGCGACACCGATTCCAGGTGCCCAACGCGGTCGGACGTGAAGCCCATCGCCGTCGCCTGT
AGGCGCGACAGGCATTCCTCGGCCTTCGTGTAATACCGGCCATTGATCGACCAGCCCAGGTCCTGGCAAA
GCTCGTAGAACGTGAAGGTGATCGGCTCGCCGATAGGGGTGCGCTTCGCGTACTCCAACACCTGCTGCCA
CACCAGTTCGTCATCGTCGGCCCGCAGCTCGACGCCGGTGTAGGTGATCTTCACGTCCTTGTTGACGTGG
AAAATGACCTTGTTTTGCAGCGCCTCGCGCGGGATTTTCTTGTTGCGCGTGGTGAACAGGGCAGAGCGGG
CCG
